Addgene plasmid #209113: pLeo-G-a2-GEMS(JAK-STAT)
Purpose: Transient mammalian expression of the CC functionalized GEMS receptor G-a2-GEMS (JAK-STAT)
Depositing lab: Tom de Greef. Depositing organization: Technische Universiteit Eindhoven. Publication: Engineering a scalable and orthogonal platform for synthetic communication in mammalian cells. Makri Pistikou AM, Cremers GAO, Nathalia BL, Meuleman TJ, Bogels BWA, Eijkens BV, de Dreu A, Bezembinder MTH, Stassen OMJA, Bouten CCV, Merkx M, Jerala R, de Greef TFA. Nat Commun. 2023 Nov 2;14(1):7001. doi: 10.1038/s41467-023-42810-5. PubMed 37919273.
Backbone
  Vector backbone: pLeo619-PSV40
  Vector type: Mammalian Expression
Growth in bacteria
  Bacterial resistance: Ampicillin, 100 μg/mL
  Growth temperature: 37°C
  Growth strain: DH5alpha
  Copy number: High Copy
Gene/Insert
  Gene/Insert name: G-a2-GEMS(JAK-STAT)
  Species: Synthetic
  Cloning method: Restriction Enzyme; 5′ cloning site unknown (unknown if destroyed)
Terms and licenses: Academic/Nonprofit Terms; Industry Terms: Not Available to Industry
Depositor comments: CC: coiled-coil; GEMS: Generalized Extracellular Molecule Sensor. Please visit https://doi.org/10.1101/2023.01.18.524631 for bioRxiv preprint.
How to cite: pLeo-G-a2-GEMS(JAK-STAT) was a gift from Tom de Greef (Addgene plasmid # 209113 ; http://n2t.net/addgene:209113 ; RRID:Addgene_209113)
