[The description below was written by a language model from this plasmid's Addgene catalogue record and pLannotate feature annotations shown in this document.]
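Description:
pLeo-G-a2-GEMS(JAK-STAT) is a 6.8 kb mammalian expression plasmid built on the pLeo619-PSV40 backbone for transient expression of a synthetic, coiled-coil-functionalized GEMS (Generalized Extracellular Molecule Sensor) receptor. It is maintained in E. coli through a high-copy ColE1/pUC-type origin and selected with ampicillin via the β-lactamase gene. An f1 origin is also present. The backbone additionally carries a second SV40 enhancer/early promoter driving a neomycin phosphotransferase gene, followed by a short ble fragment and an SV40 polyadenylation signal. This cassette could in principle allow G418 selection in mammalian cells, although the stated purpose is transient expression.

The receptor cassette is driven by an SV40 early promoter and terminated by the bGH polyadenylation signal. The annotated open reading frame begins with a short mouse immunoglobulin kappa-derived segment, consistent with a secretion leader, followed by an HA epitope sequence. An unannotated stretch of about 160 nt comes next and presumably holds the "G-a2" coiled-coil module, though the feature table does not identify it. Downstream lies a mouse erythropoietin receptor fragment, which forms the extracellular scaffold in the GEMS design, fused to a fragment of human IL6ST (gp130) that supplies the JAK-STAT signalling output. The two annotations overlap by about 100 nt, so the exact junction is not resolved by the table.

In this design, the displayed coiled-coil serves as the ligand-recognition element, so a cognate coiled-coil ligand can engage the receptor chains and trigger JAK-STAT signalling. The construct belongs to a toolkit for orthogonal, scalable synthetic communication between mammalian cells. The record does not specify the partner peptides or the downstream reporter.
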