Features (pLannotate 1.2.2; 20 found; start..end, strand, type, name):
    810..968     +  CDS            ble (fragment): BLE_KLEPN - Experimental evidence at protein level: Swiss-Prot protein existence level 1. Binding protein with a strong affinity to the bleomycin family of antibiotics. Binds to CL990; an antimitotic-antibiotic compound. From Klebsiella pneumoniae.
    963..1084    +  polyA_signal   SV40 poly(A) signal: SV40 polyadenylation signal
   1157..1173    -  protein_bind   lac operator: The lac repressor binds to the lac operator to inhibit transcription in E. coli. This inhibition can be relieved by adding lactose or isopropyl-β-D-thiogalactopyranoside (IPTG). lac repressor encoded by lacI
   1181..1211    -  promoter       lac promoter: promoter for the E. coli lac operon
   1226..1247    -  protein_bind   CAP binding site: CAP binding activates transcription in the presence of cAMP. E. coli catabolite activator protein
   1260..1352    -  CDS            lacI (fragment): lac repressor; lacI; The lac repressor binds to the lac operator to inhibit transcription in E. coli. This inhibition can be relieved by adding lactose or isopropyl-β-D-thiogalactopyranoside (IPTG).
   1535..2123    -  rep_origin     ori: high-copy-number ColE1/pMB1/pBR322/pUC origin of replication
   2294..3154    -  CDS            AmpR: β-lactamase; bla; confers resistance to ampicillin, carbenicillin, and related antibiotics
   3155..3259    -  promoter       AmpR promoter: bla
   3318..3370    -  misc_feature   bom (fragment): basis of mobility region from pBR322
   3535..3731    +  promoter       SV40 promoter: SV40 early promoter
   3763..3825    +  CDS            KV3A6_MOUSE (fragment): Experimental evidence at protein level: Swiss-Prot protein existence level 1. From Mus musculus (Mouse).
   3832..3858    +  CDS            3xHA (fragment): three tandem HA epitope tags
   4018..4809    +  CDS            Epor (fragment): EPOR_MOUSE - Experimental evidence at protein level: Swiss-Prot protein existence level 1. Receptor for erythropoietin. Mediates erythropoietin-induced erythroblast proliferation and differentiation. Upon EPO stimulation, EPOR dimerizes triggering the JAK2/STAT5 signaling cascade. In some cell types, can also activate STAT1 and STAT3. May also activate the LYN tyrosine kinase. From Mus musculus (Mouse).
   4708..5589    +  CDS            IL6ST (fragment): IL6RB_HUMAN - Experimental evidence at protein level: Swiss-Prot protein existence level 1. [Isoform 2]: Binds to the soluble IL6:sIL6R complex (hyper- IL6), thereby blocking IL6 trans-signaling. Inhibits sIL6R-dependent acute phase response (PubMed:11121117, PubMed:21990364, PubMed:30279168). Also blocks IL11 cluster signaling through IL11R (PubMed:30279168). From Homo sapiens (Human).
   5643..5867    +  polyA_signal   bGH poly(A) signal: bovine growth hormone polyadenylation signal
   5871..5892    +  promoter       SV40 promoter (fragment): SV40 enhancer and early promoter
   5913..6341    +  rep_origin     f1 ori (sequence partly withheld): f1 bacteriophage origin of replication; arrow indicates direction of (+) strand synthesis
   6355..6684    +  promoter       SV40 promoter: SV40 enhancer and early promoter
   6751..786     +  CDS            neo (across the origin): KKA2_KLEPN - Also known as kan, nptII. Experimental evidence at protein level: Swiss-Prot protein existence level 1. Resistance to kanamycin, neomycin, paromomycin, ribostamycin, butirosin and gentamicin B. From Klebsiella pneumoniae.
>Addgene plasmid #209113 | pLeo-G-a2-GEMS(JAK-STAT) | addgene full sequence | sequence record 417080 | Addgene NGS Result
GAACAAGATGGATTGCACGCAGGTTCTCCGGCCGCTTGGGTGGAGAGGCTATTCGGCTATGACTGGGCAC
AACAGACAATCGGCTGCTCTGATGCCGCCGTGTTCCGGCTGTCAGCGCAGGGGCGCCCGGTTCTTTTTGT
CAAGACCGACCTGTCCGGTGCCCTGAATGAACTGCAGGACGAGGCAGCGCGGCTATCGTGGCTGGCCACG
ACGGGCGTTCCTTGCGCAGCTGTGCTCGACGTTGTCACTGAAGCGGGAAGGGACTGGCTGCTATTGGGCG
AAGTGCCGGGGCAGGATCTCCTGTCATCTCACCTTGCTCCTGCCGAGAAAGTATCCATCATGGCTGATGC
AATGCGGCGGCTGCATACGCTTGATCCGGCTACCTGCCCATTCGACCACCAAGCGAAACATCGCATCGAG
CGAGCACGTACTCGGATGGAAGCCGGTCTTGTCGATCAGGATGATCTGGACGAAGAGCATCAGGGGCTCG
CGCCAGCCGAACTGTTCGCCAGGCTCAAGGCGCGCATGCCCGACGGCGAGGATCTCGTCGTGACCCATGG
CGATGCCTGCTTGCCGAATATCATGGTGGAAAATGGCCGCTTTTCTGGATTCATCGACTGTGGCCGGCTG
GGTGTGGCGGACCGCTATCAGGACATAGCGTTGGCTACCCGTGATATTGCTGAAGAGCTTGGCGGCGAAT
GGGCTGACCGCTTCCTCGTGCTTTACGGTATCGCCGCTCCCGATTCGCAGCGCATCGCCTTCTATCGCCT
TCTTGACGAGTTCTTCTGAGCGGGACTCTGGGGTTCGAAATGACCGACCAAGCGACGCCCAACCTGCCAT
CACGAGATTTCGATTCCACCGCCGCCTTCTATGAAAGGTTGGGCTTCGGAATCGTTTTCCGGGACGCCGG
CTGGATGATCCTCCAGCGCGGGGATCTCATGCTGGAGTTCTTCGCCCACCCCAACTTGTTTATTGCAGCT
TATAATGGTTACAAATAAAGCAATAGCATCACAAATTTCACAAATAAAGCATTTTTTTCACTGCATTCTA
GTTGTGGTTTGTCCAAACTCATCAATGTATCTTATCATGTCTGTATACCGTCGACCTCTAGCTAGAGCTT
GGCGTAATCATGGTCATAGCTGTTTCCTGTGTGAAATTGTTATCCGCTCACAATTCCACACAACATACGA
GCCGGAAGCATAAAGTGTAAAGCCTGGGGTGCCTAATGAGTGAGCTAACTCACATTAATTGCGTTGCGCT
CACTGCCCGCTTTCCAGTCGGGAAACCTGTCGTGCCAGCTGCATTAATGAATCGGCCAACGCGCGGGGAG
AGGCGGTTTGCGTATTGGGCGCTCTTCCGCTTCCTCGCTCACTGACTCGCTGCGCTCGGTCGTTCGGCTG
CGGCGAGCGGTATCAGCTCACTCAAAGGCGGTAATACGGTTATCCACAGAATCAGGGGATAACGCAGGAA
AGAACATGTGAGCAAAAGGCCAGCAAAAGGCCAGGAACCGTAAAAAGGCCGCGTTGCTGGCGTTTTTCCA
TAGGCTCCGCCCCCCTGACGAGCATCACAAAAATCGACGCTCAAGTCAGAGGTGGCGAAACCCGACAGGA
CTATAAAGATACCAGGCGTTTCCCCCTGGAAGCTCCCTCGTGCGCTCTCCTGTTCCGACCCTGCCGCTTA
CCGGATACCTGTCCGCCTTTCTCCCTTCGGGAAGCGTGGCGCTTTCTCATAGCTCACGCTGTAGGTATCT
CAGTTCGGTGTAGGTCGTTCGCTCCAAGCTGGGCTGTGTGCACGAACCCCCCGTTCAGCCCGACCGCTGC
GCCTTATCCGGTAACTATCGTCTTGAGTCCAACCCGGTAAGACACGACTTATCGCCACTGGCAGCAGCCA
CTGGTAACAGGATTAGCAGAGCGAGGTATGTAGGCGGTGCTACAGAGTTCTTGAAGTGGTGGCCTAACTA
CGGCTACACTAGAAGAACAGTATTTGGTATCTGCGCTCTGCTGAAGCCAGTTACCTTCGGAAAAAGAGTT
GGTAGCTCTTGATCCGGCAAACAAACCACCGCTGGTAGCGGTGGTTTTTTTGTTTGCAAGCAGCAGATTA
CGCGCAGAAAAAAAGGATCTCAAGAAGATCCTTTGATCTTTTCTACGGGGTCTGACGCTCAGTGGAACGA
AAACTCACGTTAAGGGATTTTGGTCATGAGATTATCAAAAAGGATCTTCACCTAGATCCTTTTAAATTAA
AAATGAAGTTTTAAATCAATCTAAAGTATATATGAGTAAACTTGGTCTGACAGTTACCAATGCTTAATCA
GTGAGGCACCTATCTCAGCGATCTGTCTATTTCGTTCATCCATAGTTGCCTGACTCCCCGTCGTGTAGAT
AACTACGATACGGGAGGGCTTACCATCTGGCCCCAGTGCTGCAATGATACCGCGAGACCCACGCTCACCG
GCTCCAGATTTATCAGCAATAAACCAGCCAGCCGGAAGGGCCGAGCGCAGAAGTGGTCCTGCAACTTTAT
CCGCCTCCATCCAGTCTATTAATTGTTGCCGGGAAGCTAGAGTAAGTAGTTCGCCAGTTAATAGTTTGCG
CAACGTTGTTGCCATTGCTACAGGCATCGTGGTGTCACGCTCGTCGTTTGGTATGGCTTCATTCAGCTCC
GGTTCCCAACGATCAAGGCGAGTTACATGATCCCCCATGTTGTGCAAAAAAGCGGTTAGCTCCTTCGGTC
CTCCGATCGTTGTCAGAAGTAAGTTGGCCGCAGTGTTATCACTCATGGTTATGGCAGCACTGCATAATTC
TCTTACTGTCATGCCATCCGTAAGATGCTTTTCTGTGACTGGTGAGTACTCAACCAAGTCATTCTGAGAA
TAGTGTATGCGGCGACCGAGTTGCTCTTGCCCGGCGTCAATACGGGATAATACCGCGCCACATAGCAGAA
CTTTAAAAGTGCTCATCATTGGAAAACGTTCTTCGGGGCGAAAACTCTCAAGGATCTTACCGCTGTTGAG
ATCCAGTTCGATGTAACCCACTCGTGCACCCAACTGATCTTCAGCATCTTTTACTTTCACCAGCGTTTCT
GGGTGAGCAAAAACAGGAAGGCAAAATGCCGCAAAAAAGGGAATAAGGGCGACACGGAAATGTTGAATAC
TCATACTCTTCCTTTTTCAATATTATTGAAGCATTTATCAGGGTTATTGTCTCATGAGCGGATACATATT
TGAATGTATTTAGAAAAATAAACAAATAGGGGTTCCGCGCACATTTCCCCGAAAAGTGCCACCTGACGTC
GACGGATCGGGAGATCTCCCGATCCCCTATGGTGCACTCTCAGTACAATCTGCTCTGATGCCGCATAGTT
AAGCCAGTATCTGCTCCCTGCTTGTGTGTTGGAGGTCGCTGAGTAGTGCGCGAGCAAAATTTAAGCTACA
ACAAGGCAAGGCTTGACCGACAATTGCATGAAGAATCTGCTTAGGGTTAGGCGTTTTGCGCTGCTTCGCG
ATGTACGGGCCAGATATACGCGTGATCTGCGATCTGCATCTCAATTAGTCAGCAACCATAGTCCCGCCCC
TAACTCCGCCCATCCCGCCCCTAACTCCGCCCAGTTCCGCCCATTCTCCGCCCCATCGCTGACTAATTTT
TTTTATTTATGCAGAGGCCGAGGCCGCCTCGGCCTCTGAGCTATTCCAGAAGTAGTGAGGAGGCTTTTTT
GGAGGCCTAGGCTTTTGCAAAAAGCTTCGAATCGCGCTAGCGGCCGGCCACCATGGAAACTGATACTTTG
CTGCTCTGGGTCCTGCTGCTGTGGGTCCCTGGATCAACGGGGGACGGATCCTACCCATACGATGTTCCAG
ATTACGCTGGTACCTCCGGCCCTGGCAGCAGCCCCGAGGACGAGATCCAAGCCCTGGAAGAGAAGAACGC
CCAGCTGAAACAGGAGATCGCCGCTCTGGAAGAAAAGAACCAGGCCCTGAAGTACGAATTCGGATCAGGG
TCTGGAAGTGGGAGTGCACCTTCACCCAGCCTCCCGGACCCCAAGTTTGAGAGCAAAGCGGCCCTGCTGG
CATCCCGGGGCTCCGAAGAACTTCTGTGCTTCACCCAACGCTTGGAAGACTTGGTGTGTTTCTGGGAGGA
AGCGGCGAGCTCCGGGATGGACTTCAACTACAGCTTCTCATACCAGCTCGAGGGTGAGTCACGAAAGTCA
TGTAGCCTGCACCAGGCTCCCACCGTCCGCGGCTCCGTGCGTTTCTGGTGTTCACTGCCAACAGCGGACA
CATCGAGTGCTGTGCCGCTGGAGCTGCAGGTGACGGAGGCGTCCGGTTCTCCTCGCTATCACCGCATCAT
CCATATCAATGAAGTAGTGCTCCTGGACGCCCCCGCGGGGCTGCTGGCGCGCCGGGCAGAAGAGGGCAGC
CACGTGGTGCTGCGCTGGCTGCCACCTCCTGGAGCACCTATGACCACCCACATCCGATATGAAGTGGACG
TGTCGGCAGGCAACCGGGCAGGAGGGACACAAAGGGTGGAGGTCCTGGAAGGCCGCACTGAGTGTGTTCT
GAGCAACCTGCGGGGCGGGACGCGCTACACCTTCGCTGTTCGAGCGCGCATGGCCGAGCCGAGCTTCAGC
GGATTCTGGAGTGCCTGGTCTGAGCCCGCGTCACTACTGACCGCTAGCGACCTGGACCCTCTCATCTTGA
CGCTGTCTCTCATTCTGGTCCTCATCTCGTTGTTGCTGACGGTTCTGGCCCTGCTGTCCGCAGCAGCAAA
TAAGCGAGACCTAATTAAAAAACACATCTGGCCTAATGTTCCAGATCCTTCAAAGAGTCATATTGCCCAG
TGGTCACCTCACACTCCTCCAAGGCACAATTTTAATTCAAAAGATCAAATGTATTCAGATGGCAATTTCA
CTGATGTAAGTGTTGTGGAAATAGAAGCAAATGACAAAAAGCCTTTTCCAGAAGATCTGAAATCATTGGA
CCTGTTCAAAAAGGAAAAAATTAATACTGAAGGACACAGCAGTGGTATTGGGGGGTCTTCATGCATGTCA
TCTTCTAGGCCAAGCATTTCTAGCAGTGATGAAAATGAATCTTCACAAAACACTTCGAGCACTGTCCAGG
CTTCTACCGTGGTACACAGTGGCTACAGACACCAAGTTCCGTCAGTCCAAGTCTTCTCAAGATCCGAGTC
TACCCAGCCCTTGTTAGATTCAGAGGAGCGGCCAGAAGATCTACAATTAGTAGATCATGTAGATGGCGGT
GATGGTATTTTGCCCAGGCAACAGTACTTCAAACAGAACTGCAGTCAGCATGAATCCAGTCCAGATATTT
CACATTTTGAAAGGTCAAAGCAAGTTTCATCAGTCAATGAGGAAGATTTTGTTAGACTTAAACAGCAGAT
TTCAGATCATATTTCACAATCCTGTGGATCTGGGCAAATGAAAATGTTTCAGGAAGTTTCTGCAGCAGAT
GCTTTTGGTCCAGGTACTGAGGGACAAGTAGAAAGATTTGAAACAGTTGGCATGGAGGCTGCGACTGATG
AAGGCATGCCTAAAAGTTACTTACCACAGACTGTACGGCAAGGCGGCTACATGCCTCAGTAGGCGGCCGC
TCGAGTCTAGAGGGCCCGTTTAAACCCGCTGATCAGCCTCGACTGTGCCTTCTAGTTGCCAGCCATCTGT
TGTTTGCCCCTCCCCCGTGCCTTCCTTGACCCTGGAAGGTGCCACTCCCACTGTCCTTTCCTAATAAAAT
GAGGAAATTGCATCGCATTGTCTGAGTAGGTGTCATTCTATTCTGGGGGGTGGGGTGGGGCAGGACAGCA
AGGGGGAGGATTGGGAAGACAATAGCAGGCATGCTGGGGATGCGGTGGGCTCTATGGCTTCTGAGGCGGA
AAGAACCAGCTGGGGCTCTAGGGGGTATCCCC
[124 nt withheld, positions 5913-6036]
C
[91 nt withheld, positions 6038-6128]
A
[49 nt withheld, positions 6130-6178]
CCTTTGACGTTGGAGTCCACGTTCTTT
[37 nt withheld, positions 6206-6242]
ACCCTATCTCGGTCTATTCTTTTGATTTATAAGGGATTTTGCCGATTTCGGCCTATTGGTTAAAAAATGA
GCTGATTTAACAAAAATTTAACGCGAATTAATTCTGTGGAATGTGTGTCAGTTAGGGTGTGGAAAGTCCC
CAGGCTCCCCAGCAGGCAGAAGTATGCAAAGCATGCATCTCAATTAGTCAGCAACCAGGTGTGGAAAGTC
CCCAGGCTCCCCAGCAGGCAGAAGTATGCAAAGCATGCATCTCAATTAGTCAGCAACCATAGTCCCGCCC
CTAACTCCGCCCATCCCGCCCCTAACTCCGCCCAGTTCCGCCCATTCTCCGCCCCATGGCTGACTAATTT
TTTTTATTTATGCAGAGGCCGAGGCCGCCTCTGCCTCTGAGCTATTCCAGAAGTAGTGAGGAGGCTTTTT
TGGAGGCCTAGGCTTTTGCAAAAAGCTCCCGGGAGCTTGTATATCCATTTTCGGATCTGATCAAGAGACA
GGATGAGGATCGTTTCGCATGATT
